Addgene plasmid #197264: pINSPECT_5'-xrRNA_NLuc_3'-XAP1
Purpose: (Empty Backbone) Cloning Backbone for enhanced INSPECT expression (5' xrRNA + 3' XAP1). Encodes for intronic IRES-driven NLuc. Plasmid contains FRT-site flanked PuroR-TK cassette. Clone homology arms via BsaI.
Depositing lab: Gil Westmeyer. Depositing organization: Helmholtz Munich. Publication: Intron-encoded cistronic transcripts for minimally invasive monitoring of coding and non-coding RNAs. Truong DJ, Armbrust N, Geilenkeuser J, Lederer EM, Santl TH, Beyer M, Ittermann S, Steinmassl E, Dyka M, Raffl G, Phlairaharn T, Greisle T, Zivanic M, Grosch M, Drukker M, Westmeyer GG. Nat Cell Biol. 2022 Nov;24(11):1666-1676. doi: 10.1038/s41556-022-00998-6. Epub 2022 Nov 7. PubMed 36344775.
Backbone
  Vector backbone: pBlueScript-KS II (+)
  Backbone size (bp): 9509
  Vector type: Mammalian Expression, CRISPR, Luciferase, Synthetic Biology, Unspecified
  Selectable markers: Puromycin ; HSV-Thymidine kinase for counter selection using Ganciclovir after removal of selection cassette.
Growth in bacteria
  Bacterial resistance: Ampicillin, 100 μg/mL
  Growth temperature: 37°C
  Growth strain: NEB Stable
  Copy number: High Copy
Gene/Insert
  Cloning method: Gibson Cloning
  Sequencing primers: 5′ T7; 3′ T3
Terms and licenses: Academic/Nonprofit Terms; Industry Terms: Not Available to Industry
How to cite: pINSPECT_5'-xrRNA_NLuc_3'-XAP1 was a gift from Gil Westmeyer (Addgene plasmid # 197264 ; http://n2t.net/addgene:197264 ; RRID:Addgene_197264)
