[The description below was written by a language model from this plasmid's Addgene catalogue record and pLannotate feature annotations shown in this document.]
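Description:
pINSPECT_5'-xrRNA_NLuc_3'-XAP1 is an empty cloning backbone of about 9.5 kb built on pBluescript II KS(+). It is used to make homology-directed repair donors for the INSPECT system, in which a reporter is encoded within an intron so that expression of a coding or non-coding RNA can be monitored with minimal disturbance of the host gene. The plasmid is maintained in E. coli through a high-copy ColE1/pUC-type origin and ampicillin resistance. It also retains the f1 origin, lacZα and lac promoter remnants, and flanking T7 and T3 promoters, which serve as sequencing primer sites. No homology arms are present; the record states that they are added via BsaI sites, which adapts the cassette to a chosen genomic locus, presumably for CRISPR-assisted knock-in given the vector type listing.

The reporter is an EMCV IRES followed by NanoLuc, annotated as an Oplophorus luciferase fragment, so the luciferase is translated cap-independently from the intron-derived transcript. In this "enhanced" version, flavivirus exoribonuclease-resistant RNA (xrRNA) structures lie at the 5' end, where they would be expected to protect the transcript from 5'–3' degradation. The catalogue entry also names a 3' XAP1 element, which the feature table does not annotate.

Between the xrRNA and the IRES, in reverse orientation, an EF-1α promoter drives puromycin N-acetyltransferase linked by P2A to HSV thymidine kinase. This allows puromycin selection of integrants and ganciclovir counter-selection for clones that have lost the cassette. The catalogue describes the cassette as FRT-flanked, but no FRT sites are annotated. The table instead shows loxP/lox2272 pairs around a cluster of polyadenylation signals and β-globin intron fragments, and the record does not explain their role.
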