Features (pLannotate 1.2.2; 32 found; start..end, strand, type, name):
     30..458     -  rep_origin     f1 ori (sequence partly withheld): f1 bacteriophage origin of replication; arrow indicates direction of (+) strand synthesis
    463..618     -  CDS            lacZα (fragment): LacZα fragment of β-galactosidase; lacZ fragment
    626..644     +  promoter       T7 promoter: promoter for bacteriophage T7 RNA polymerase
    780..858     +  ncRNA          Flavi xrRNA: Accession: RF03547 - General Flavivirus exoribonuclease-resistant RNA element
    940..1008    +  ncRNA          Flavivirus SLIV (fragment): Accession: RF01415 - Flavivirus 3'UTR stem loop IV
   1064..1097    -  protein_bind   loxP: Cre-mediated recombination occurs in the 8-bp core sequence (GCATACAT). Cre recombinase
   1168..1201    -  protein_bind   lox2272: Cre-mediated recombination occurs in the 8-bp core sequence (GGATACTT). lox2272 sites are compatible with each other, but incompatible with loxP or loxN sites (Lee and Saito, 1988). Cre recombinase
   1653..1678    -  polyA_signal   poly(A) signal (fragment): synthetic polyadenylation signal
   1709..1777    +  CDS            large T antigen (fragment): large T antigen from SV40 (simian virus 40)
   1800..1930    +  polyA_signal   SV40 poly(A) signal: SV40 polyadenylation signal
   1971..2026    -  polyA_signal   β-globin poly(A) signal: rabbit β-globin polyadenylation signal (Gil and Proudfoot, 1987)
   2074..2113    -  intron         β-globin intron (fragment): intron from rabbit β-globin gene
   2133..2166    +  protein_bind   loxP: Cre-mediated recombination occurs in the 8-bp core sequence (GCATACAT). Cre recombinase
   2179..2222    -  intron         β-globin intron (fragment): intron from rabbit β-globin gene
   2237..2270    +  protein_bind   lox2272: Cre-mediated recombination occurs in the 8-bp core sequence (GGATACTT). lox2272 sites are compatible with each other, but incompatible with loxP or loxN sites (Lee and Saito, 1988). Cre recombinase
   2385..3509    -  CDS            TK: KITH_HHV1 - Also known as UL23. Experimental evidence at protein level: Swiss-Prot protein existence level 1. Catalyzes the transfer of the gamma-phospho group of ATP to thymidine to generate dTMP in the salvage pathway of pyrimidine synthesis. The dTMP serves as a substrate for DNA polymerase during viral DNA replication. Allows the virus to be reactivated and to grow in non-proliferative cells lacking a high concentration of phosphorylated nucleic acid precursors. From Human herpesvirus 1 (HHV-1) (Human herpes simplex virus 1). Used in molecular biology as a selectable marker to identify tra
   3510..3533    -  CDS            P2A (fragment): 2A peptide from porcine teschovirus-1 polyprotein Eukaryotic ribosomes fail to insert a peptide bond between the Gly and Pro residues, yielding separate polypeptides.
   3576..4172    -  CDS            pac: PUAC_STRAD - Protein predicted: Swiss-Prot protein existence level 4. Detoxification of puromycin. From Streptomyces alboniger.
   4199..5380    -  promoter       EF-1α promoter: strong constitutive promoter for human elongation factor EF-1α
   5481..6032    +  misc_feature   IRES: internal ribosome entry site (IRES) of the encephalomyocarditis virus (EMCV)
   6038..6556    +  CDS            LUCI_OPLGR (fragment): Experimental evidence at protein level: Swiss-Prot protein existence level 1. Catalytic subunit of oplophorus-luciferin 2-monooxygenase. Oxidoreductase that converts coelenterazine (the oplophorus luciferin) to coelenteramide under emission of blue light with a maximum at 454 nm. Is also active with bisdeoxycoelenterazine. From Oplophorus gracilirostris (Luminous shrimp).
   6686..6712    +  polyA_signal   β-globin poly(A) signal (fragment): rabbit β-globin polyadenylation signal (Gil and Proudfoot, 1987)
   6737..6758    +  misc_feature   MCS (fragment): pUC18/19 multiple cloning site
   6972..6993    +  misc_feature   MCS (fragment): pUC18/19 multiple cloning site
   7322..7340    -  promoter       T3 promoter: promoter for bacteriophage T3 RNA polymerase
   7385..7401    -  protein_bind   lac operator: The lac repressor binds to the lac operator to inhibit transcription in E. coli. This inhibition can be relieved by adding lactose or isopropyl-β-D-thiogalactopyranoside (IPTG). lac repressor encoded by lacI
   7409..7439    -  promoter       lac promoter: promoter for the E. coli lac operon
   7454..7475    -  protein_bind   CAP binding site: CAP binding activates transcription in the presence of cAMP. E. coli catabolite activator protein
   7488..7580    -  CDS            lacI (fragment): lac repressor; lacI; The lac repressor binds to the lac operator to inhibit transcription in E. coli. This inhibition can be relieved by adding lactose or isopropyl-β-D-thiogalactopyranoside (IPTG).
   7763..8351    -  rep_origin     ori: high-copy-number ColE1/pMB1/pBR322/pUC origin of replication
   8522..9382    -  CDS            AmpR: β-lactamase; bla; confers resistance to ampicillin, carbenicillin, and related antibiotics
   9383..9487    -  promoter       AmpR promoter: bla
>Addgene plasmid #197264 | pINSPECT_5'-xrRNA_NLuc_3'-XAP1 | addgene full sequence | sequence record 389660 | Addgene NGS Result
CTAAATTGTAAGCGTTAATATTTTGTTAAAATTCGCGTTAAATTTTTGTTAAATCAGCTCATTTTTTAAC
CAATAGGCCGAAATCGGCAAAATCCCTTATAAATCAAAAGAATAGACCGAGATAGGGT
[37 nt withheld, positions 129-165]
AAAGAACGTGGACTCCAACGTCAAAGG
[49 nt withheld, positions 193-241]
T
[91 nt withheld, positions 243-333]
G
[124 nt withheld, positions 335-458]
CCCATTCGCCATTCAGGCTGCGCAACTGTTGGGAAGGGCGATCGGTGCGGGCCTCTTCGCTATTACGCCA
GCTGGCGAAAGGGGGATGTGCTGCAAGGCGATTAAGTTGGGTAACGCCAGGGTTTTCCCAGTCACGACGT
TGTAAAACGACGGCCAGTGAGCGCGCGTAATACGACTCACTATAGGGCGAATTGGAGGTCTCTGTAAGTA
TCCTTTTTACAGCACAACTTAATGAGACAGATAGAAACTGGTCTTGTAGAAACAGAGTAGACACTTGCTT
TTGACACAACTGTGTTTACTTGCAATCCCCCAAAACAGACAGATAGTCAGGCCAGCCGGTTAGGCTGCCA
CCGAAGGTTGGTAGACGGTGCTGCCTGCGACCAACCCCAGGAGGACTGGGTTACCAAAGCTGATTCTCCA
CGGTTGGAAAGCCTCCCAGAACCGTCTCGGAAGAGGAGTCCCTGCCAACAATGGAGATGAAGCCCGTGTC
AGATCGCGAAAGCGCCACTTCGCCGAGGAGTGCAATCTGTGAGGCCCCAGGAGGACTGGGTAAACAGTCG
ACCCGGGCGGCCGCATTTTATCGAATTGCAACCTCTTCGAGGGACATAACTTCGTATAATGTATGCTATA
CGAAGTTATGGGTCGATGCTGAGATCTGGACTAGAGGGTCGATGGTGATGCTTGGATCAAAATAGGAAGA
ATCCCAATGATAACTTCGTATAAAGTATCCTATACGAAGTTATACTAGAATTGCGTACCGCCACCATGTC
GCCAAGGCCACCTCCCCTGTGAGCTAGACTGGACAGCCAATGACGGGTAAGAGAGTGACATTTCTCACTA
ACCTAAGACAGGAGGGCCGTCAAAGCTACTGCCTAATCCAATGACGGGTAATAGTGACAAGAAATGTATC
ACTCCAACCTAAGACAGGCGCAGCCTCCGAGGGATGTGTCTTTTGTTTTTTATAATTAAAAAGGGTGACA
CGTGAGGCCACCTCCCCTGTGAGCTAGACTGGACAGCCAATGACGGGTAAGAGAGTGACATTTCTCACTA
ACCTAAGACAGGAGGGCCGTCAAAGCTACTGCCTAATCCAATGACGGGTAATAGTGACAAGAAATGTATC
ACTCCAACCTAAGACAGGCGCAGCCTCCGAGGGATGTGTCTTTTGTTTTTTATAATTAAAAAGGGTGAAG
CCGACACACAAAAAACCAACACACAGATCTCTAGAGCTCTGGATCTTTTATTGCCCGGGCTACCACATTT
GTAGAGGTTTTACTTGCTTTAAAAAACCTCCCACACCTCCCCCTGAACCTGAAACATAAAATGAATGCAA
TTGTTGTTGTTAACTTGTTTATTGCAGCTTATAATGGTTACAAATATAGCAATAGCATCACAAATTTCAC
AAATATAGCATTTTTTTCACTGCATTCTAGTTGTGGTTTGTCCAAACTCATCAATGTATCTTATCATGTC
TGTATACTTTAAATGATTTGCCCTCCCATATGTCCTTCCGAGTGAGAGACACAAAAAATTCCAACACACT
ATTGCAATGAAAATACATTTCCTTTATTAGCCAGAAGTCAGATGCCAGCACAACAACCAGCACGTTGCCC
AGGAGCTGTAGGAAAAAGAAGAAGGCATGAACATAGTTAGCAGAGTTACGTAGCGATCGCTAGTATAACT
TCGTATAGCATACATTATACGAAGTTATGGGTCGATGGTGACAATAGCGAAAAAGAAAGAACAATCAAGG
GTCCCCAAACTCACCTAGGTCCTTTGATATAACTTCGTATAGGATACTTTATACGAAGTTATGGCATCTC
CTTCGGAAGTTCCTATTCTATTTGAAGTATAGGAACTTCCAGGTCCAGGATTTTCCTCGACGTCCCCTGC
CTGCTTGAGCAGTGAAAAGTTAGTTGCCCCGGATCCGTTGGCTTCGCCCATCTCTCTAGCGAAGGTTCTG
GCGAGGTCACAGATGGTGGGGATGCTGCCAGGGGTTGTCACATGGGTCTGCACCATGCCGCTTGTCAGTT
GCAGCAGGGCATCTCTGCATCCGGCTGGGCTCTGATCGTAGTCCAGGATGAACACATGCATGGGCCGCAG
TCTTTTTGCCAGCACGTCGAGAGCCCAGGCGAACACGTTATACAGGTCGCCGTTAGGGGCCAGCAGTTCA
GGGGCTCTGAACAGTGTGAACAGGGTGTCGCCGATGTGAGGTCTGGGTCCAGCGTTAGACTGAGGCTCAG
CGCCTTGTGGAGGAACTGCTGTGCCAGAGAGCTGTCCCCAGTCCTCTCTCCAGGAACCGCCGCCTTGAAG
ATAGCGCACGGTGTTAGCCAGCAGGCCGTACACTCTTCTGATGGCGGCCAGCATAGCCAGATCCAGTCTC
TCGCCAGGCCTCTGTCTCTTAGCCAGTCTGTCGATGTGTCTGTCCTCTGGCAGGGCTCCAAGCACGATGT
TTGTGCCGGGCAGTGTAGGAGGAATCAGAGCCACGAAAGCCAGCACGGCCTGAGGTGTCATGCTGCCCAT
CAGATACCGAGCGGCAGGGTAACACAGCAGGGCGAAGATGGGGTGTCTGTCGAAGATCAGGGTCAGAGCA
GGTGGTGGAGCGTGAGAAGATCCAGCCTCGCCGCCAATATGTGGAGCCAGCACAGCGTCTGTCACGGCGT
AAGGCATGCCCATTGTGATCTGGGCAGATGTCATGACCACAGCAGCGTCGCCTGCGCTAATTTCGCCCTG
GTCCAGTCTGTGCTGTGTGGTGTAGATGTTGGCGATTGTCTCAGAGGCTCCCAGGACCTGCCAGTAGGTC
ATAGGCTCGGGCACGTACACGATGTCATCTCTGCTGCCCAGAGCCACCAGCAGCTGTGTTGTTGTGGTCT
TGCCCATGCCATGAGGGCCGTCGATATACACTCTCAGCAGTGTGGGCATCTTCTGTTCCAGCCGCACTTC
TGTAGCCTCTTGCTGCCTTCTTGGCCTGAGGGCTGTTCTTCTGTTGCTGTGGCCTCTGCTTCTAGCGGCT
TGATCGAAGGCGCTGGCGTGCTGGTGACAAGGATAAGAAGCAGGACCGGGGTTCTCTTCCACGTCGCCAG
CCTGTTTCAGCAGGCTGAAGTTTGTAGCGCCGGATCCGGCGCCAGGCTTTCTGGTCATGCACCAGGTTCT
AGGGCCCTCAGGCACTTCCACGTCGGCGGTCACGGTGAAGCCCAGTCTCTCGTAGAAGGGCAGGTTTCTG
GGGGCGCTTGTTTCCAGGAAGGCGGGCACGCCAGCCCTTTCAGCAGCTTCCACCCCAGGCAGCACCACAG
CAGATCCCAGTCCCTTGCCCTGGTGGTCAGGTGACACGCCCACGGTGGCCAGAAACCAGGCAGGCTCTTT
TGGTCTGTGGGGGGCCAGCAGGCCTTCCATCTGCTGCTGGGCAGCCAGTCTAGAGCCGCTCAGCTCGGCC
ATTCTAGGTCCGATCTCGGCGAACACAGCGCCGGCTTCCACAGACTCAGGGGTTGTCCACACAGCCACAG
CGGCGCCATCATCGGCCACCCACACTTTGCCGATGTCCAGGCCCACTCTGGTCAGAAACAGTTCCTGCAG
CTCGGTCACTCTCTCGATGTGCCGGTCGGGGTCCACGGTGTGTCTTGTGGCAGGGTAATCGGCGAAGGCA
GCGGCCAGTGTCCGCACAGCTCTTGGCACATCGTCCCTGGTGGCCAGCCGCACTGTGGGCTTGTACTCGG
TCATGGTGGCGCGCCTTTTAGGGGTAGTTTTCACGACACCTGAAATGGAAGAAAAAAACTTTGAACCACT
GTCTGAGGCTTGAGAATGAACCAAGATCCAAACTCAAAAAGGGCAAATTCCAAGGAGAATTACATCAAGT
GCCAAGCTGGCCTAACTTCAGTCTCCACCCACTCAGTGTGGGGAAACTCCATCGCATAAAACCCCTCCCC
CCAACCTAAAGACGACGTACTCCAAAAGCTCGAGAACTAATCGAGGTGCCTGGACGGCGCCCGGTACTCC
GTGGAGTCACATGAAGCGACGGCTGAGGACGGAAAGGCCCTTTTCCTTTGTGTGGGTGACTCACCCGCCC
GCTCTCCCGAGCGCCGCGTCCTCCATTTTGAGCTCCCTGCAGCAGGGCCGGGAAGCGGCCATCTTTCCGC
TCACGCAACTGGTGCCGACCGGGCCAGCCTTGCCGCCCAGGGCGGGGCGATACACGGCGGCGCGAGGCCA
GGCACCAGAGCAGGCCGGCCAGCTTGAGACTACCCCCGTCCGATTCTCGGTGGCCGCGCTCGCAGGCCCC
GCCTCGCCGAACATGTGCGCTGGGACGCACGGGCCCCGTCGCCGCCCGCGGCCCCAAAAACCGAAATACC
AGTGTGCAGATCTTGGCCCGCATTTACAAGACTATCTTGCCAGAAAAAAAGCGTCGCAGCAGGTCATCAA
AAATTTTAAATGGCTAGAGACTTATCGAAAGCAGCGAGACAGGCGCGAAGGTGCCACCAGATTCGCACGC
GGCGGCCCCAGCGCCCAGGCCAGGCCTCAACTCAAGCACGAGGCGAAGGGGCTCCTTAAGCGCAAGGCCT
CGAACTCTCCCACCCACTTCCAACCCGAAGCTCGGGATCAAGAATCACGTACTGCAGCCAGGGGCGTGGA
AGTAATTCAAGGCACGCAAGGGCCATAACCCGTAAAGAGGCCAGGCCCGCGGGAACCACACACGGCACTT
ACCTGTGTTCTGGCGGCAAACCCGTTGCGAAAAAGAACGTTCACGGCGACTACTGCACTTATATACGGTT
CTCCCCCACCCTCGGGAAAAAGGCGGAGCCAGTACACGACATCACTTTCCCAGTTTACCCCGCGCCACCT
TCTCTAGGCACCGGTTCAATTGCCGACCCCTCCCCCCAACTTCTCGGGGACTGTGGGCGATGTGCGCTCT
GCCCACTGACGGGCACCGGAGCCAATTCGAAGTTCCTATTCTATTTGAAGTATAGGAACTTCAAATACAA
GGGCTTACTGTGCGGACTGGGACGCCCCCCCCTCTCCCTCCCCCCCCCCCTAACGTTACTGGCCGAAGCC
GCTTGGAATAAGGCCGGTGTGCGTTTGTCTATATGTTATTTTCCACCATATTGCCGTCTTTTGGCAATGT
GAGGGCCCGGAAACCTGGCCCTGTCTTCTTGACGAGCATTCCTAGGGGTCTTTCCCCTCTCGCCAAAGGA
ATGCAAGGTCTGTTGAATGTCGTGAAGGAAGCAGTTCCTCTGGAAGCTTCTTGAAGACAAACAACGTCTG
TAGCGACCCTTTGCAGGCAGCGGAACCCCCCACCTGGCGACAGGTGCCTCTGCGGCCAAAAGCCACGTGT
ATAAGATACACCTGCAAAGGCGGCACAACCCCAGTGCCACGTTGTGAGTTGGATAGTTGTGGAAAGAGTC
AAATGGCTCTCCTCAAGCGTATTCAACAAGGGGCTGAAGGATGCCCAGAAGGTACCCCATTGTATGGGAT
CTGATCTGGGGCCTCGGTGCACATGCTTTACATGTGTTTAGTCGAGGTTAAAAAACGTCTAGGCCCCCCG
AACCACGGGGACGTGGTTTTCCTTTGAAAAACACGATGATAATATGGCCACCACCATGGTCTTTACACTG
GAAGATTTCGTCGGCGACTGGCGGCAGACAGCTGGCTACAATCTGGACCAGGTGCTGGAACAAGGCGGCG
TGTCCTCTCTGTTTCAAAACCTGGGAGTGTCTGTGACCCCTATCCAGAGAATCGTGCTGAGCGGCGAGAA
CGGCCTGAAGATCGACATCCATGTGATCATCCCTTACGAGGGCCTGTCCGGCGATCAGATGGGCCAGATC
GAGAAGATTTTCAAGGTGGTGTACCCCGTGGACGACCACCACTTCAAAGTGATCCTGCACTACGGCACCC
TGGTCATCGATGGCGTGACCCCTAACATGATCGACTACTTCGGCAGACCCTACGAGGGAATCGCCGTGTT
CGACGGCAAGAAAATCACCGTGACCGGCACACTGTGGAACGGCAACAAGATCATCGACGAGCGGCTGATC
AACCCCGATGGCAGCCTGCTGTTCAGAGTGACCATCAACGGCGTGACAGGATGGCGGCTGTGCGAAAGAA
TCCTGGCCTAATGTACAGATCTTTTTCCCTCTGCCAAAAATTATGGGGACATCATGAAGCCCCTGGGTTG
CACACGTCTCGAGGGACGGGCAGGGCTGGGCGAGACGTGTGCAACCCTGAGCATCTGACTTCTGGCTAAT
ATAGGAAATTTATTTTCATTGCAAGTACAGATATCACTATCGATACCGCGGGGATCCTCTAGAGTAGACC
ACCTCCCCTGCGAGCTAAGCTGGACAGCCAATGACGACTAAGAGAGTGACATTTTTCACTAAGCTAAGAC
AGGAGGGCCGTCAGAGCTACTGCCTAATCCAAAGACGGCTAAAAGTGATAAAAATGTATCACTCCAAGTT
AAGACAGGCGCAGCTTCCGAGGGATTTGCCTGGCCGGATTGACTGACGTCTTAACCACTGCATATCGATA
CCGCGGGGATCCTCTAGAGTAGACCACCTCCCCTGCGAGCTAAGCTGGACAGCCAATGACGACTAAGAGA
GTGACATTTTTCACTAAGCTAAGACAGGAGGGCCGTCAGAGCTACTGCCTAATCCAAAGACGGCTAAAAG
TGATAAAAATGTATCACTCCAAGTTAAGACAGGCGCAGCTTCCGAGGGATTTGCGTTTAAACGCGGCCGC
TCTATACTCGACGATTGACTATCTGACAAATCATAGAGAACATAGAGAACCTCCTCGAGTCGCCTGCTTT
TCTGCCTGGTACTAACTTCTCTCCCCTCTCCTCTTTTCTTTTTCTGCAGGGAGACCGTACCCAGCTTTTG
TTCCCTTTAGTGAGGGTTAATTGCGCGCTTGGCGTAATCATGGTCATAGCTGTTTCCTGTGTGAAATTGT
TATCCGCTCACAATTCCACACAACATACGAGCCGGGAGCATAAAGTGTAAAGCCTGGGGTGCCTAATGAG
TGAGCTAACTCACATTAATTGCGTTGCGCTCACTGCCCGCTTTCCAGTCGGGAAACCTGTCGTGCCAGCT
GCATTAATGAATCGGCCAACGCGCGGGGAGAGGCGGTTTGCGTATTGGGCGCTCTTCCGCTTCCTCGCTC
ACTGACTCGCTGCGCTCGGTCGTTCGGCTGCGGCGAGCGGTATCAGCTCACTCAAAGGCGGTAATACGGT
TATCCACAGAATCAGGGGATAACGCAGGAAAGAACATGTGAGCAAAAGGCCAGCAAAAGGCCAGGAACCG
TAAAAAGGCCGCGTTGCTGGCGTTTTTCCATAGGCTCCGCCCCCCTGACGAGCATCACAAAAATCGACGC
TCAAGTCAGAGGTGGCGAAACCCGACAGGACTATAAAGATACCAGGCGTTTCCCCCTGGAAGCTCCCTCG
TGCGCTCTCCTGTTCCGACCCTGCCGCTTACCGGATACCTGTCCGCCTTTCTCCCTTCGGGAAGCGTGGC
GCTTTCTCATAGCTCACGCTGTAGGTATCTCAGTTCGGTGTAGGTCGTTCGCTCCAAGCTGGGCTGTGTG
CACGAACCCCCCGTTCAGCCCGACCGCTGCGCCTTATCCGGTAACTATCGTCTTGAGTCCAACCCGGTAA
GACACGACTTATCGCCACTGGCAGCAGCCACTGGTAACAGGATTAGCAGAGCGAGGTATGTAGGAGGTGC
TACAGAGTTCTTGAAGTGGTGGCCTAACTACGGCTACACTAGAAGAACAGTATTTGGTATCTGCGCTCTG
CTGAAGCCAGTTACCTTCGGAAAAAGAGTTGGTAGCTCTTGATCCGGCAAACAAACCACCGCTGGTAGCG
GTGGTTTTTTTGTTTGCAAGCAGCAGATTACGCGCAGAAAAAAAGGATCTCAAGAAGATCCTTTGATCTT
TTCTACGGGGTCTGACGCTCAGTGGAACGAAAACTCACGTTAAGGGATTTTGGTCATGAGATTATCAAAA
AGGATCTTCACCTAGATCCTTTTAAATTAAAAATGAAGTTTTAAATCAATCTAAAGTATATATGAGTAAA
CTTGGTCTGACAGTTACCAATGCTTAATCAGTGAGGCACCTATCTCAGCGATCTGTCTATTTCGTTCATC
CATAGTTGCCTGACTCCCCGTCGTGTAGATAACTACGATACGGGAGGGCTTACCATCTGGCCCCAGTGCT
GCAATGATACCGCGAGATCCACGCTCACCGGCTCCAGATTTATCAGCAATAAACCAGCCAGCCGGAAGGG
CCGAGCGCAGAAGTGGTCCTGCAACTTTATCCGCCTCCATCCAGTCTATTAATTGTTGCCGGGAAGCTAG
AGTAAGTAGTTCGCCAGTTAATAGTTTGCGCAACGTTGTTGCCATTGCTACAGGCATCGTGGTGTCACGC
TCGTCGTTTGGTATGGCTTCATTCAGCTCCGGTTCCCAACGATCAAGGCGAGTTACATGATCCCCCATGT
TGTGCAAAAAAGCGGTTAGCTCCTTCGGTCCTCCGATCGTTGTCAGAAGTAAGTTGGCCGCAGTGTTATC
ACTCATGGTTATGGCAGCACTGCATAATTCTCTTACTGTCATGCCATCCGTAAGATGCTTTTCTGTGACT
GGTGAGTACTCAACCAAGTCATTCTGAGAATAGTGTATGCGGCGACCGAGTTGCTCTTGCCCGGCGTCAA
TACGGGATAATACCGCGCCACATAGCAGAACTTTAAAAGTGCTCATCATTGGAAAACGTTCTTCGGGGCG
AAAACTCTCAAGGATCTTACCGCTGTTGAGATCCAGTTCGATGTAACCCACTCGTGCACCCAACTGATCT
TCAGCATCTTTTACTTTCACCAGCGTTTCTGGGTGAGCAAAAACAGGAAGGCAAAATGCCGCAAAAAAGG
GAATAAGGGCGACACGGAAATGTTGAATACTCATACTCTTCCTTTTTCAATATTATTGAAGCATTTATCA
GGGTTATTGTCTCATGAGCGGATACATATTTGAATGTATTTAGAAAAATAAACAAATAGGGGTTCCGCGC
ACATTTCCCCGAAAAGTGCCAC
